>Addgene plasmid #65055 | p-miR-SC | depositor full sequence | sequence record 109974 | p-miR-SC sequence 5510 bps
CTGCAGCCTGAATATGGGCCAAACAGGATATCTGTGGTAAGCAGTTCCTGCCCCGGCTCAGGGCCAAGAA
CAGATGGAACAGCTGAATATGGGCCAAACAGGATATCTGTGGTAAGCAGTTCCTGCCCCGGCTCAGGGCC
AAGAACAGATGGTCCCCAGATGCGGTCCAGCCCTCAGCAGTTTCTAGAGAACCATCAGATGTTTCCAGGG
TGCCCCAAGGACCTGAAATGACCCTGTGCCTTATTTGAACTAACCAATCAGTTCGCTTCTCGCTTCTGTT
CGCGCGCTTCTGCTCCCCGAGCTCAATAAAAGAGCCCACAACCCCTCACTCGGGGCGCCAGTCCTCCGAT
TGACTGAGTCGCCCGGGTACCCGTGTATCCAATAAACCCTCTTGCAGTTGCATCCGACTTGTGGTCTCGC
TGTTCCTTGGGAGGGTCTCCTCTGAGTGATTGACTACCCGTCAGCGGGGGTCTTTCATTTGGGGGCTCGT
CCGGGATCGGGAGACCCCTGCCCAGGGACCACCGACCCACCACCGGGAGGTAAGCTGGCCAGCAACTTAT
CTGTGTCTGTCCGATTGTCTAGTGTCTATGACTGATTTTATGCGCCTGCGTCGGTACTAGTTAGCTAACT
AGCTCTGTATCTGGCGGACCCGTGGTGGAACTGACGAGTTCTGAACACCCGGCCGCAACCCTGGGAGACG
TCCCAGGGACTTTGGGGGCCGTTTTTGTGGCCCGACCTGAGGAAGGGAGTCGATGTGGAATCCGACCCCG
TCAGGATATGTGGTTCTGGTAGGAGACGAGAACCTAAAACAGTTCCCGCCTCCGTCTGAATTTTTGCTTT
CGGTTTGGAACCGAAGCCGCGCGTCTTGTCTGCTGCAGCATCGTTCTGTGTTGTCTCTGTCTGACTGTGT
TTCTGTATTTGTCTGAAAATTAGGGCCAGACTGTTACCACTCCCTTAAGTTTGACCTTAGATCACTGGAA
AGATGTCGAGCGGCTCGCTCACAACCAGTCGGTAGATGTCAAGAAGAGACGTTGGGTTACCTTCTGCTCT
GCAGAATGGCCAACCTTTAACGTCGGATGGCCGCGAGACGGCACCTTTAACCGAGACCTCATCACCCAGG
TTAAGATCAAGGTCTTTTCACCTGGCCCGCATGGACACCCAGACCAGGTCCCCTACATCGTGACCTGGGA
AGCCTTGGCTTTTGACCCCCCTCCCTGGGTCAAGCCCTTTGTACACCCTAAGCCTCCGCCTCCTCTTCTT
CCATCCGCGCCGTCTCTCCCCCTTGAACCTCCTCTTTCGACCCCGCCTCAATCCTCCCTTTATCCAGCCC
TCACTCCTTCTCTAGGCGCCGGCCGGATCCCAGTGTGGTGGTACGTAGGAATTCGCCAGCACAGTGGTCG
ACCCTGTGGAATGTGTGTCAGTTAGGGTGTGGAAAGTCCCCAGGCTCCCCAGCAGGCAGAAGTATGCAAA
GCATGCATCTCAATTAGTCAGCAACCAGGTGTGGAAAGTCCCCAGGCTCCCCAGCAGGCAGAAGTATGCA
AAGCATGCATCTCAATTAGTCAGCAACCATAGTCCCGCCCCTAACTCCGCCCATCCCGCCCCTAACTCCG
CCCAGTTCCGCCCATTCTCCGCCCCATGGCTGACTAATTTTTTTTATTTATGCAGAGGCCGAGGCCGCCT
CGGCCTCTGAGCTATTCCAGAAGTAGTGAGGAGGCTTTTTTGGAGGCCTAGGCTTTTGCAAAAAGCTTGT
TCCATTATCGGTCGCATCCTGAACTAAATTGCTTTTAACGAGTTATTCTTCTTTGTCTTAGCTGGGGGGT
GGGGGAACACACCTGCAGGAAGAAACTTCTGGAGGAAGACAGCACGTTTGGTCTTTTGAGGCAAAGTTCT
GAGACACTCCGACTCTGAGTATGATAGAAGTTGCACGCCTACAGAACTTTGTCTCTAGAGGCTGTGGTCG
CCGATGCCGCCAGTGCTCCAGACGCCAGGCCGAGTGGCCCTGGTGGCCACGTCGCTGCGCCTTTCCCTTG
GGGGAGGGGCAAGGCCAGAGGGGGTCCAAGTGCAGCACGAGGAACTTGACCAAAAGCTTACCATGACCGA
GTACAAGCCCACGGTGCGCCTCGCCACCCGCGACGACGTCCCCAGGGCCGTACGCACCCTCGCCGCCGCG
TTCGCCGACTACCCCGCCACGCGCCACACCGTCGATCCGGACCGCCACATCGAGCGGGTCACCGAGCTGC
AAGAACTCTTCCTCACGCGCGTCGGGCTCGACATCGGCAAGGTGTGGGTCGCGGACGACGGCGCCGCGGT
GGCGGTCTGGACCACGCCGGAGAGCGTCGAAGCGGGGGCGGTGTTCGCCGAGATCGGCCCGCGCATGGCC
GAGTTGAGCGGTTCCCGGCTGGCCGCGCAGCAACAGATGGAAGGCCTCCTGGCGCCGCACCGGCCCAAGG
AGCCCGCGTGGTTCCTGGCCACCGTCGGCGTCTCGCCCGACCACCAGGGCAAGGGTCTGGGCAGCGCCGT
CGTGCTCCCCGGAGTGGAGGCGGCCGAGCGCGCCGGGGTGCCCGCCTTCCTGGAGACCTCCGCGCCCCGC
AACCTCCCCTTCTACGAGCGGCTCGGCTTCACCGTCACCGCCGACGTCGAGTGCCCGAAGGACCGCGCGA
CCTGGTGCATGACCCGCAAGCCCGGTGCCTGACGCCCGCCCCACGACCCGCAGCGCCCGACCGAAAGGAG
CGCACGACCCCATGCATCGATAAAATAAAAGATTTTATTTAGTCTCCAGAAAAAGGGGGGAATGAAAGAC
CCCACCTGTAGGTTTGGCAAGCTAGCTTAAGTAACGCCATTTTGCAAGGCATGGAAAAATACATAACTGA
GAATAGAGAAGTTCAGATCAAGGTCAGGAACAGATGGAACAGCTGAATATGGGCCAAACAGGATATCTGT
GGTAAGCAGTTCCTGCCCCGGCTCAGGGCCAAGAACAGATGGAACAGCTGAATATGGGCCAAACAGGATA
TCTGTGGTAAGCAGTTCCTGCCCCGGCTCAGGGCCAAGAACAGATGGTCCCCAGATGCGGTCCAGCCCTC
AGCAGTTTCTAGAGAACCATCAGATGTTTCCAGGGTGCCCCAAGGACCTGAAATGACCCTGTGCCTTATT
TGAACTAACCAATCAGTTCGCTTCTCGCTTCTGTTCGCGCGCTTCTGCTCCCCGAGCTCAATAAAAGAGC
CCACAACCCCTCACTCGGGGCGCCAGTCCTCCGATTGACTGAGTCGCCCGGGTACCCGTGTATCCAATAA
ACCCTCTTGCAGTTGCATCCGACTTGTGGTCTCGCTGTTCCTTGGGAGGGTCTCCTCTGAGTGATTGACT
ACCCGTCAGCGGGGGTCTTTCATTTCCGACTTGTGGTCTCGCTGCCTTGGGAGGGTCTCCTCTGAGTGAT
TGACTACCCGTCAGCGGGGGTCTTCACATGCAGCATGTATCAAAATTAATTTGGTTTTTTTTCTTAAGTA
TTTACATTAAATGGCCATAGTTGCATTAATGAATCGGCCAACGCGCGGGGAGAGGCGGTTTGCGTATTGG
CGCTCTTCCGCTTCCTCGCTCACTGACTCGCTGCGCTCGGTCGTTCGGCTGCGGCGAGCGGTATCAGCTC
ACTCAAAGGCGGTAATACGGTTATCCACAGAATCAGGGGATAACGCAGGAAAGAACATGTGAGCAAAAGG
CCAGCAAAAGGCCAGGAACCGTAAAAAGGCCGCGTTGCTGGCGTTTTTCCATAGGCTCCGCCCCCCTGAC
GAGCATCACAAAAATCGACGCTCAAGTCAGAGGTGGCGAAACCCGACAGGACTATAAAGATACCAGGCGT
TTCCCCCTGGAAGCTCCCTCGTGCGCTCTCCTGTTCCGACCCTGCCGCTTACCGGATACCTGTCCGCCTT
TCTCCCTTCGGGAAGCGTGGCGCTTTCTCATAGCTCACGCTGTAGGTATCTCAGTTCGGTGTAGGTCGTT
CGCTCCAAGCTGGGCTGTGTGCACGAACCCCCCGTTCAGCCCGACCGCTGCGCCTTATCCGGTAACTATC
GTCTTGAGTCCAACCCGGTAAGACACGACTTATCGCCACTGGCAGCAGCCACTGGTAACAGGATTAGCAG
AGCGAGGTATGTAGGCGGTGCTACAGAGTTCTTGAAGTGGTGGCCTAACTACGGCTACACTAGAAGGACA
GTATTTGGTATCTGCGCTCTGCTGAAGCCAGTTACCTTCGGAAAAAGAGTTGGTAGCTCTTGATCCGGCA
AACAAACCACCGCTGGTAGCGGTGGTTTTTTTGTTTGCAAGCAGCAGATTACGCGCAGAAAAAAAGGATC
TCAAGAAGATCCTTTGATCTTTTCTACGGGGTCTGACGCTCAGTGGAACGAAAACTCACGTTAAGGGATT
TTGGTCATGAGATTATCAAAAAGGATCTTCACCTAGATCCTTTTAAATTAAAAATGAAGTTTGCGGCCGC
AAATCAATCTAAAGTATATATGAGTAAACTTGGTCTGACAGTTACCAATGCTTAATCAGTGAGGCACCTA
TCTCAGCGATCTGTCTATTTCGTTCATCCATAGTTGCCTGACTCCCCGTCGTGTAGATAACTACGATACG
GGAGGGCTTACCATCTGGCCCCAGTGCTGCAATGATACCGCGAGACCCACGCTCACCGGCTCCAGATTTA
TCAGCAATAAACCAGCCAGCCGGAAGGGCCGAGCGCAGAAGTGGTCCTGCAACTTTATCCGCCTCCATCC
AGTCTATTAATTGTTGCCGGGAAGCTAGAGTAAGTAGTTCGCCAGTTAATAGTTTGCGCAACGTTGTTGC
CATTGCTACAGGCATCGTGGTGTCACGCTCGTCGTTTGGTATGGCTTCATTCAGCTCCGGTTCCCAACGA
TCAAGGCGAGTTACATGATCCCCCATGTTGTGCAAAAAAGCGGTTAGCTCCTTCGGTCCTCCGATCGTTG
TCAGAAGTAAGTTGGCCGCAGTGTTATCACTCATGGTTATGGCAGCACTGCATAATTCTCTTACTGTCAT
GCCATCCGTAAGATGCTTTTCTGTGACTGGTGAGTACTCAACCAAGTCATTCTGAGAATAGTGTATGCGG
CGACCGAGTTGCTCTTGCCCGGCGTCAACACGGGATAATACCGCGCCACATAGCAGAACTTTAAAAGTGC
TCATCATTGGAAAACGTTCTTCGGGGCGAAAACTCTCAAGGATCTTACCGCTGTTGAGATCCAGTTCGAT
GTAACCCACTCGTGCACCCAACTGATCTTCAGCATCTTTTACTTTCACCAGCGTTTCTGGGTGAGCAAAA
ACAGGAAGGCAAAATGCCGCAAAAAAGGGAATAAGGGCGACACGGAAATGTTGAATACTCATACTCTTCC
TTTTTCAATATTATTGAAGCATTTATCAGGGTTATTGTCTCATGAGCGGATACATATTTGAATGTATTTA
GAAAAATAAACAAATAGGGGTTCCGCGCACATTTCCCCGAAAAGTGCCAC
Features (pLannotate 1.2.2; 12 found; start..end, strand, type, name):
      8..477     +  LTR            LTR: long terminal repeat from Moloney murine leukemia virus
    601..875     +  misc_feature   MESV Ψ (fragment): packaging signal of murine embryonic stem cell virus
    934..1350    +  CDS            gag (truncated): truncated Moloney murine leukemia virus (MMLV) gag gene lacking the start codon
   1413..1742    +  promoter       SV40 promoter: SV40 enhancer and early promoter
   1868..1953    +  ncRNA          mir-148: Accession: RF00248 - mir-148/mir-152 microRNA precursor family
   2093..2692    +  CDS            PuroR: puromycin N-acetyltransferase; pac from Streptomyces; confers resistance to puromycin
   2791..3384    +  LTR            LTR: long terminal repeat from Moloney murine leukemia virus
   3393..3439    +  LTR            5' LTR (truncated) (fragment): truncated long terminal repeat from Moloney murine sarcoma virus
   3522..3570    -  CDS            lacI (fragment): lac repressor; lacI; The lac repressor binds to the lac operator to inhibit transcription in E. coli. This inhibition can be relieved by adding lactose or isopropyl-β-D-thiogalactopyranoside (IPTG).
   3756..4344    -  rep_origin     ori: high-copy-number ColE1/pMB1/pBR322/pUC origin of replication
   4522..5382    -  CDS            AmpR: β-lactamase; bla; confers resistance to ampicillin, carbenicillin, and related antibiotics
   5383..5487    -  promoter       AmpR promoter: bla
