[The description below was written by a language model from this plasmid's Addgene catalogue record and pLannotate feature annotations shown in this document.]
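Description:
p-miR-SC is a gammaretroviral mammalian expression plasmid built on the pBABE-puro backbone, carrying a mutated version of the human microRNA precursor hsa-miR-148a (MIR148A) in which the seed region has been scrambled. The roughly 335 bp insert was cloned into a single HindIII site that is retained on both sides, giving a total construct of about 5.5 kb. In bacteria it is maintained through a high-copy ColE1/pUC-type origin and selected with ampicillin via the β-lactamase gene and its own promoter; a short lacI fragment in the backbone appears to be a non-functional remnant.

The retroviral cassette is flanked by Moloney murine leukemia virus long terminal repeats and includes a packaging signal (Ψ) followed by a truncated gag segment lacking its start codon, elements that allow the transcribed genome to be packaged into viral particles when gag, pol and env are supplied in trans by a packaging cell line. Within the proviral region, the SV40 enhancer/early promoter lies immediately upstream of the mir-148 precursor hairpin, which in turn sits upstream of the puromycin N-acetyltransferase coding sequence. From this arrangement, the microRNA insert appears to occupy the region between the SV40 promoter and PuroR, so that both would be expressed from the same SV40-driven transcript, with puromycin permitting selection of transfected or transduced mammalian cells.

Because the seed sequence largely determines microRNA target recognition, a seed-scrambled precursor serves as a negative control for a wild-type miR-148a expression construct. The associated work concerns miR-148a- and miR-216a-regulated oncolytic adenoviruses for pancreatic tumors, where such a control helps attribute effects to miR-148a activity.
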