Addgene plasmid #65055: p-miR-SC
Purpose: Expression of miR148a with scrambled seed in mammalian cells
Depositing lab: Cristina Fillat. Depositing organization: Institut d'Investigacions Biomèdiques August Pi i Sunyer (IDIBAPS). Publication: miR-148a- and miR-216a-regulated oncolytic adenoviruses targeting pancreatic tumors attenuate tissue damage without perturbation of miRNA activity. Bofill-De Ros X, Gironella M, Fillat C. Mol Ther. 2014 Sep;22(9):1665-77. doi: 10.1038/mt.2014.98. Epub 2014 Jun 4. PubMed 24895996.
Backbone
  Vector backbone: pBABE-puro
  Backbone size w/o insert (bp): 5175
  Vector type: Mammalian Expression, Retroviral
Growth in bacteria
  Bacterial resistance: Ampicillin, 100 μg/mL
  Growth temperature: 37°C
  Growth strain: DH5alpha
  Copy number: High Copy
Gene/Insert
  Gene/Insert name: hsa-miR-148a (mutated) (alt name: MIR148A)
  Species: H. sapiens (human)
  Insert size (bp): 335
  GenBank ID: 406940 (mutated)
  Entrez Gene: MIR148A (a.k.a. MIRN148, MIRN148A, hsa-mir-148, mir-148a)
  Promoter: SV40
  Cloning method: Restriction Enzyme; 5′ cloning site HindIII (not destroyed); 3′ cloning site HindIII (not destroyed)
  Sequencing primers: 5′ pBABE-5; 3′ pBABE-3
Terms and licenses: Academic/Nonprofit Terms; Industry Terms: Not Available to Industry
Depositor comments: Please note that this plasmid was also described in PubMed ID 25714032.
How to cite: p-miR-SC was a gift from Cristina Fillat (Addgene plasmid # 65055 ; http://n2t.net/addgene:65055 ; RRID:Addgene_65055)
