>Addgene plasmid #65055 | p-miR-SC | addgene partial sequence | sequence record 114702 | SV40pro-F2 5'-CCCCATGGCTGACTAATTTTT-3'
TGAGCTATTCCAGAAGTAGTGAGGAGGCTTTTTTGGAGGCCTAGGCTTTTGCAAAAAGCTTGTTCCATTA
TCGGTCGCATCCTGAACTAAATTGCTTTTAACGAGTTATTCTTCTTTGTCTTAGCTGGGGGGTGGGGGAA
CACACCTGCAGGAAGAAACTTCTGGAGGAAGACAGCACGTTTGGTCTTTTGAGGCAAAGTTCTGAGACAC
TCCGACTCTGAGTATGATAGAAGTTGCACGCCTACAGAACTTTGTCTCTAGAGGCTGTGGTCGCCGATGC
CGCCAGTGCTCCAGACGCCAGGCCGAGTGGCCCTGGTGGCCACGTCGCTGCGCCTTTCCCTTGGGGGAGG
GGCAAGGCCAGAGGGGGTCCAAGTGCAGCACGAGGAACTTGACCAAAAGCTTACCATGACCGAGTACAAG
CCCACGGTGCGCCTCGCCACCCGCGACGACGTCCCCAGGGCCGTACGCACCCTCGCCGCCGCGTTCGCCG
ACTACCCCGCCACGCGCCACACCGTCGATCCGGACCGCCACATCGAGCGGGTCACCGAGCTGCAAGAACT
CTTCCTCACGCGCGTCGGGCTCGACATCGGCAAGGTGTGGGTCGCGGACGACGGCGCCGCGGTGGCGGTC
TGGACCACGCCGGAGAGCGTCGAAGCGGGGGCGGTGTTCGCCGAGATCGG
