>Addgene plasmid #65055 | p-miR-SC | addgene partial sequence | sequence record 114706 | puro-variant-R 5'-gtgggcttgtactcggtcat-3'
GGGCCACTCGGCCTGGCGTCTGGAGCACTGGCGGCATCGGCGACCACAGCCTCTAGAGACAAAGTTCTGT
AGGCGTGCAACTTCTATCATACTCAGAGTCGGAGTGTCTCAGAACTTTGCCTCAAAAGACCAAACGTGCT
GTCTTCCTCCAGAAGTTTCTTCCTGCAGGTGTGTTCCCCCACCCCCCAGCTAAGACAAAGAAGAATAACT
CGTTAAAAGCAATTTAGTTCAGGATGCGACCGATAATGGAACAAGCTTTTTGCAAAAGCCTAGGCCTCCA
AAAAAGCCTCCTCACTACTTCTGGAATAGCTCAGAGGCCGAGGCGGCCTCGGCCTCTGCATAAATAAAAA
AAATTAGTCAGCCATGGGGCGG
